Addgene plasmid #221422: pENTR-SLC66A5_STOP
Purpose: Gateway entry clone with codon-optimized ORF sequence for subcloning into custom expression vectors
Depositing lab: RESOLUTE Consortium & Giulio Superti-Furga. Depositing organization: CeMM Research Center for Molecular Medicine. Publication: The RESOLUTE consortium: unlocking SLC transporters for drug discovery. Superti-Furga G, Lackner D, Wiedmer T, Ingles-Prieto A, Barbosa B, Girardi E, Goldmann U, Gurtl B, Klavins K, Klimek C, Lindinger S, Lineiro-Retes E, Muller AC, Onstein S, Redinger G, Reil D, Sedlyarov V, Wolf G, Crawford M, Everley R, ... Steppan CM. Nat Rev Drug Discov. 2020 Jul;19(7):429-430. doi: 10.1038/d41573-020-00056-6. PubMed 32265506.
Backbone
  Vector backbone: pENTR
  Backbone manufacturer: Twist Bioscience
  Vector type: Mammalian Expression
Growth in bacteria
  Bacterial resistance: Kanamycin, 50 μg/mL
  Growth temperature: 37°C
  Growth strain: NEB Stable
  Copy number: High Copy
Gene/Insert
  Gene/Insert name: SLC66A5
  Species: H. sapiens (human)
  Insert size (bp): 741
  Entrez Gene: MPDU1 (a.k.a. SL15, CDGIF, Lec35, My008, PQLC5, PP3958, FLJ14836, HBEBP2BPA)
  Cloning method: Gateway Cloning
  Sequencing primers: 5′ M13; 3′ M13r
Terms and licenses: Academic/Nonprofit Terms; Industry Terms: Not Available to Industry
Depositor comments: RESOLUTE ID: PD0532-K
How to cite: pENTR-SLC66A5_STOP was a gift from RESOLUTE Consortium & Giulio Superti-Furga (Addgene plasmid # 221422 ; http://n2t.net/addgene:221422 ; RRID:Addgene_221422)
