[The description below was written by a language model from this plasmid's Addgene catalogue record and pLannotate feature annotations shown in this document.]
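Description:
pENTR-SLC66A5_STOP is a Gateway entry clone built on a pENTR backbone synthesized by Twist Bioscience, carrying a codon-optimized open reading frame for human SLC66A5, the solute-carrier nomenclature name for MPDU1 (mannose-P-dolichol utilization defect 1). This protein is required for normal use of dolichol-phosphate-mannose in the synthesis of N- and O-linked oligosaccharides and GPI anchors. The plasmid is small, about 3.1 kb, and is propagated in E. coli at high copy from a ColE1/pUC-type origin under kanamycin selection provided by an aminoglycoside phosphotransferase gene.

The 741 bp coding sequence sits between attL1 and attL2 recombination sites. In the circular map attL1 lies at the end of the sequence record, immediately upstream of the ORF, and attL2 follows directly after it. An LR Clonase reaction can therefore transfer the insert directionally into any attR-containing destination vector. The "_STOP" suffix suggests that the ORF keeps its native stop codon, which would suit untagged or N-terminally tagged expression rather than C-terminal fusions, although the record does not say this explicitly. An rrnB T1 terminator upstream of attL1 insulates the insert from read-through transcription in bacteria. Short MCS and lacZα fragments are backbone remnants with no evident function.

Although the plasmid is catalogued as a mammalian expression vector, no eukaryotic promoter or polyadenylation signal is annotated, so expression depends on the destination vector chosen. The clone belongs to a consortium-wide collection of SLC transporter ORFs intended for subcloning into custom expression vectors to support functional and drug-discovery studies of this protein family.
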