Features (pLannotate 1.2.2; 8 found; start..end, strand, type, name):
      6..746     +  CDS            MPDU1: MPU1_HUMAN - Experimental evidence at protein level: Swiss-Prot protein existence level 1. Required for normal utilization of mannose-dolichol phosphate (Dol-P-Man) in the synthesis of N-linked and O-linked oligosaccharides and GPI anchors. From Homo sapiens (Human).
    751..850     -  protein_bind   attL2: mutant version of attL; recombination site for the Gateway® LR reaction LR Clonase™
   1095..1683    -  rep_origin     ori: high-copy-number ColE1/pMB1/pBR322/pUC origin of replication
   1819..2634    -  CDS            KanR: aminoglycoside phosphotransferase; aph(3')-Ia; confers resistance to kanamycin in bacteria or G418 (Geneticin®) in eukaryotes
   2750..2772    +  misc_feature   MCS (fragment): pBluescript multiple cloning site
   2772..2818    +  terminator     rrnB T1 terminator: transcription terminator T1 from the E. coli rrnB gene
   2920..2963    -  CDS            lacZα (fragment): LacZα fragment of β-galactosidase; lacZ fragment
   3016..3115    +  protein_bind   attL1: mutant version of attL; recombination site for the Gateway® LR reaction LR Clonase™
>Addgene plasmid #221422 | pENTR-SLC66A5_STOP | addgene full sequence | sequence record 437191 | Addgene NGS Result
CCACCATGGCAGCTGAGGCAGATGGCCCTCTCAAAAGACTGCTTGTACCGATCCTGCTGCCTGAAAAATG
CTACGATCAGCTGTTCGTACAGTGGGATCTCCTCCACGTGCCTTGCCTGAAAATATTGTTGTCTAAGGGT
CTGGGACTCGGCATCGTGGCCGGGTCCCTCCTGGTAAAGCTGCCTCAAGTCTTTAAGATACTGGGTGCTA
AATCCGCCGAGGGACTGTCCCTTCAATCCGTGATGCTGGAGCTCGTGGCGTTGACCGGAACCATGGTGTA
TTCAATCACTAATAACTTCCCATTTAGCTCCTGGGGGGAAGCCTTATTCCTGATGTTGCAGACGATTACC
ATCTGTTTCCTGGTAATGCACTACCGGGGCCAGACAGTCAAAGGAGTCGCCTTCCTCGCCTGCTATGGCC
TGGTATTGCTGGTCTTGCTGTCCCCCCTGACGCCTCTGACTGTAGTCACTTTGCTCCAGGCGTCAAATGT
CCCAGCAGTTGTGGTGGGAAGGCTGCTGCAAGCCGCAACTAACTATCACAACGGACACACCGGACAGCTG
AGCGCAATAACAGTTTTTCTCCTGTTTGGTGGATCCCTGGCACGTATCTTCACCAGCATCCAGGAAACCG
GGGACCCCCTGATGGCAGGTACCTTTGTAGTATCCTCCCTTTGTAATGGGCTGATCGCAGCACAGTTGCT
CTTCTACTGGAATGCTAAGCCACCACATAAGCAAAAGAAAGCCCAGTGAGACCCAGCTTTCTTGTACAAA
GTTGGCATTATAAGAAAGCATTGCTTATCAATTTGTTGCAACGAACAGGTCACTATCAGTCAAAATAAAA
TCATTATTTGAGGCTAGGTGGAGGCTCAGTGATGATAAGTCTGCGATGGTGGATGCATGTGTCATGGTCA
TAGCTGTTTCCTGTGTGAAATTGTTATCCGCTCAGAGGGCACAATCCTATTCCGCGCTATCCGACAATCT
CCAAGACATTAGGTGGAGTTCAGTTCGGCGTATGGCATATGTCGCTGGAAAGAACATGTGAGCAAAAGGC
CAGCAAAAGGCCAGGAACCGTAAAAAGGCCGCGTTGCTGGCGTTTTTCCATAGGCTCCGCCCCCCTGACG
AGCATCACAAAAATCGACGCTCAAGTCAGAGGTGGCGAAACCCGACAGGACTATAAAGATACCAGGCGTT
TCCCCCTGGAAGCTCCCTCGTGCGCTCTCCTGTTCCGACCCTGCCGCTTACCGGATACCTGTCCGCCTTT
CTCCCTTCGGGAAGCGTGGCGCTTTCTCATAGCTCACGCTGTAGGTATCTCAGTTCGGTGTAGGTCGTTC
GCTCCAAGCTGGGCTGTGTGCACGAACCCCCCGTTCAGCCCGACCGCTGCGCCTTATCCGGTAACTATCG
TCTTGAGTCCAACCCGGTAAGACACGACTTATCGCCACTGGCAGCAGCCACTGGTAACAGGATTAGCAGA
GCGAGGTATGTAGGCGGTGCTACAGAGTTCTTGAAGTGGTGGCCTAACTACGGCTACACTAGAAGAACAG
TATTTGGTATCTGCGCTCTGCTGAAGCCAGTTACCTTCGGAAAAAGAGTTGGTAGCTCTTGATCCGGCAA
ACAAACCACCGCTGGTAGCGGTGGTTTTTTTGTTTGCAAGCAGCAGATTACGCGCAGAAAAAAAGGATCT
CAAGAAGATCCTTTGATCTTTTCTACGGGGTCTGACGCTCTATTCAACAAAGCCGCCGTCCCGTCAAGTC
AGCGTAAATGGGTAGGGGGCTTCAAATCGTCCGCTCTGCCAGTGTTACAACCAATTAACAAATTCTGATT
AGAAAAACTCATCGAGCATCAAATGAAACTGCAATTTATTCATATCAGGATTATCAATACCATATTTTTG
AAAAAGCCGTTTCTGTAATGAAGGAGAAAACTCACCGAGGCAGTTCCATAGGATGGCAAGATCCTGGTAT
CGGTCTGCGATTCCGACTCGTCCAACATCAATACAACCTATTAATTTCCCCTCGTCAAAAATAAGGTTAT
CAAGTGAGAAATCACCATGAGTGACGACTGAATCCGGTGAGAATGGCAAAAGCTTATGCATTTCTTTCCA
GACTTGTTCAACAGGCCAGCCATTACGCTCGTCATCAAAATCACTCGCATCAACCAAACCGTTATTCATT
CGTGATTGCGCCTGAGCGAGACGAAATACGCGATCGCTGTTAAAAGGACAATTACAAACAGGAATCGAAT
GCAACCGGCGCAGGAACACTGCCAGCGCATCAACAATATTTTCACCTGAATCAGGATATTCTTCTAATAC
CTGGAATGCTGTTTTCCCGGGGATCGCAGTGGTGAGTAACCATGCATCATCAGGAGTACGGATAAAATGC
TTGATGGTCGGAAGAGGCATAAATTCCGTCAGCCAGTTTAGTCTGACCATCTCATCTGTAACATCATTGG
CAACGCTACCTTTGCCATGTTTCAGAAACAACTCTGGCGCATCGGGCTTCCCATACAATCGATAGATTGT
CGCACCTGATTGCCCGACATTATCGCGAGCCCATTTATACCCATATAAATCAGCATCCATGTTGGAATTT
AATCGCGGCCTCGAGCAAGACGTTTCCCGTTGAATATGGCTCATAACACCCCTTGTATTACTGTTTATGT
AAGCAGACAGTTTTATTGTTCATGATGATATATTTTTATCTTGTGCAATGTAACATCAGAGATTTTGAGA
CACAACGTGGCTTTCCCCCGCCGCTCTAGAACTAGTGGATCCAAATAAAACGAAAGGCTCAGTCGAAAGA
CTGGGCCTTTCGTTTTATCTGTTGTTTGTCGCATTATACGAGACGTCCAGGTTGGGATACCTGAAACAAA
ACCCATCGTACGGCCAAGGAAGTCTCCAATAACTGTGATCCACCACAAGCGCCAGGGTTTTCCCAGTCAC
GACGTTGTAAAACGACGGCCAGTCATGCATAATCCGCACGCATCTGGAATAAGGAAGTGCCATTCCGCCT
GACCTCAAATAATGATTTTATTTTGACTGATAGTGACCTGTTCGTTGCAACAGATTGATGAGCAATGCTT
TTTTATAATGCCAACTTTGTACAAAAAAGCAGGCT
