>Addgene plasmid #221422 | pENTR-SLC66A5_STOP | depositor partial sequence | sequence record 433715 | SLC66A5 ORF
ATGGCAGCTGAGGCAGATGGCCCTCTCAAAAGACTGCTTGTACCGATCCTGCTGCCTGAAAAATGCTACG
ATCAGCTGTTCGTACAGTGGGATCTCCTCCACGTGCCTTGCCTGAAAATATTGTTGTCTAAGGGTCTGGG
ACTCGGCATCGTGGCCGGGTCCCTCCTGGTAAAGCTGCCTCAAGTCTTTAAGATACTGGGTGCTAAATCC
GCCGAGGGACTGTCCCTTCAATCCGTGATGCTGGAGCTCGTGGCGTTGACCGGAACCATGGTGTATTCAA
TCACTAATAACTTCCCATTTAGCTCCTGGGGGGAAGCCTTATTCCTGATGTTGCAGACGATTACCATCTG
TTTCCTGGTAATGCACTACCGGGGCCAGACAGTCAAAGGAGTCGCCTTCCTCGCCTGCTATGGCCTGGTA
TTGCTGGTCTTGCTGTCCCCCCTGACGCCTCTGACTGTAGTCACTTTGCTCCAGGCGTCAAATGTCCCAG
CAGTTGTGGTGGGAAGGCTGCTGCAAGCCGCAACTAACTATCACAACGGACACACCGGACAGCTGAGCGC
AATAACAGTTTTTCTCCTGTTTGGTGGATCCCTGGCACGTATCTTCACCAGCATCCAGGAAACCGGGGAC
CCCCTGATGGCAGGTACCTTTGTAGTATCCTCCCTTTGTAATGGGCTGATCGCAGCACAGTTGCTCTTCT
ACTGGAATGCTAAGCCACCACATAAGCAAAAGAAAGCCCAG
